Addgene plasmid #117074: pXPR_BRD003 PSMB5 guide 2
Purpose: single guide RNA targeting PSMB5; guide 2
Depositing lab: William Hahn. Publication: Renal medullary carcinomas depend upon SMARCB1 loss and are sensitive to proteasome inhibition. Hong AL, Tseng YY, Wala JA, Kim WJ, Kynnap BD, Doshi MB, Kugener G, Sandoval GJ, Howard TP, Li J, Yang X, Tillgren M, Ghandi M, Sayeed A, Deasy R, Ward A, McSteen B, Labella KM, Keskula P, Tracy A, Connor C, Clinton CM, Church AJ, Crompton BD, Janeway KA, Van Hare B, Sandak D, Gjoerup O, Bandopadhayay P, Clemons PA, Schreiber SL, Root DE, Gokhale PC, Chi SN, Mullen EA, Roberts CW, Kadoch C, Beroukhim R, Ligon KL, Boehm JS, Hahn WC. Elife. 2019 Mar 12;8. pii: 44161. doi: 10.7554/eLife.44161. PubMed 30860482.
Backbone
  Vector backbone: pXPR_BRD003
  Backbone manufacturer: Broad Institute
  Backbone size w/o insert (bp): 8318
  Total vector size (bp): 8318
  Vector type: CRISPR
  Selectable markers: Puromycin
Growth in bacteria
  Bacterial resistance: Ampicillin, 100 μg/mL
  Growth temperature: 37°C
  Growth strain: NEB Stable
  Copy number: High Copy
Gene/Insert
  Gene/Insert name: LMPX
  gRNA/shRNA sequence: TGAAGGGAACCGGATTTCAG
  Species: H. sapiens (human)
  GenBank ID: NM_002797.4 NM_002797.4
  Entrez Gene: PSMB5 (a.k.a. LMPX, MB1)
  Promoter: hU6
  Cloning method: Restriction Enzyme; 5′ cloning site BsmBI (destroyed during cloning); 3′ cloning site BsmBI (destroyed during cloning)
  Sequencing primers: 5′ GACTATCATATGCTTACCGT
Terms and licenses: Academic/Nonprofit Terms; Industry Terms: Not Available to Industry
How to cite: pXPR_BRD003 PSMB5 guide 2 was a gift from William Hahn (Addgene plasmid # 117074 ; http://n2t.net/addgene:117074 ; RRID:Addgene_117074)
