[The description below was written by a language model from this plasmid's Addgene catalogue record and pLannotate feature annotations shown in this document.]
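Description:
pXPR_BRD003 PSMB5 guide 2 is a CRISPR guide-expression plasmid built on the Broad Institute pXPR_BRD003 backbone, carrying a single guide RNA (the second of a set) against human PSMB5, also known as LMPX or MB1, which encodes a proteasome subunit. The catalogue lists the vector type simply as CRISPR, but the annotated features show a third-generation, self-inactivating HIV-1 lentiviral transfer architecture. An RSV promoter is fused to a truncated 5' LTR, followed by the Ψ packaging signal with partial gag sequence, the Rev response element, a cPPT/CTS, WPRE and a ΔU3 3' LTR. An SV40 polyadenylation signal and SV40 origin lie downstream. In bacteria the plasmid is maintained through a high-copy ColE1/pUC-type origin with ampicillin resistance, and an f1 origin is also present. The short lacZα, lacI, T7 and T3 annotations appear to be remnants of the cloning backbone.

Within the proviral region, the human U6 RNA polymerase III promoter drives the PSMB5-specific spacer joined to the Streptococcus pyogenes Cas9 guide RNA scaffold. The spacer was inserted between BsmBI sites that were destroyed by cloning. A separate cassette uses the EF-1α core promoter with its intron A to express puromycin N-acetyltransferase, so transduced or transfected mammalian cells can be selected with puromycin. No Cas9 coding sequence is annotated, so the nuclease must be provided separately, for example by using cells that already express Cas9.

The sequenced record is 8,323 nt, close to the 8,318 bp listed in the catalogue. The construct is intended for knocking out PSMB5 in human cells, and the associated publication concerns dependence on proteasome function in SMARCB1-deficient renal medullary carcinoma.
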