Features (pLannotate 1.2.2; 29 found; start..end, strand, type, name):
      1..249     +  CDS            env (fragment): ENV_HV1H2 - Experimental evidence at protein level: Swiss-Prot protein existence level 1. [Transmembrane protein gp41]: Acts as a class I viral fusion protein. Under the current model, the protein has at least 3 conformational states: pre-fusion native state, pre-hairpin intermediate state, and post-fusion hairpin state. During fusion of viral and target intracellular membranes, the coiled coil regions (heptad repeats) assume a trimer-of-hairpins structure, positioning the fusion peptide in close proximity to the C-terminal region of the ectodomain. The formation of this structure appears to d
    253..493     +  promoter       U6 promoter: RNA polymerase III promoter for human U6 snRNA
    523..598     +  misc_RNA       gRNA scaffold: guide RNA scaffold for the Streptococcus pyogenes CRISPR/Cas9 system
    654..771     +  misc_feature   cPPT/CTS: central polypurine tract and central termination sequence of HIV-1
    837..903     +  CDS            small t antigen (fragment): SV40 (simian virus 40) small t antigen
    929..1140    +  promoter       EF-1α core promoter: core promoter for human elongation factor EF-1α
   1141..2079    +  intron         EF-1α intron A: intron upstream of the start codon of human EF-1α
   2101..2700    +  CDS            PuroR (fragment): puromycin N-acetyltransferase; pac from Streptomyces; confers resistance to puromycin
   2716..3304    +  misc_feature   WPRE: woodchuck hepatitis virus posttranscriptional regulatory element
   3355..3374    +  misc_feature   cPPT/CTS (fragment): central polypurine tract and central termination sequence of HIV-1
   3376..3609    +  LTR            3' LTR (ΔU3): self-inactivating 3' long terminal repeat (LTR) from HIV-1
   3687..3808    +  polyA_signal   SV40 poly(A) signal: SV40 polyadenylation signal
   3848..3983    +  rep_origin     SV40 ori: SV40 origin of replication
   4004..4022    -  promoter       T7 promoter: promoter for bacteriophage T7 RNA polymerase
   4030..4185    +  CDS            lacZα (fragment): LacZα fragment of β-galactosidase; lacZ fragment
   4190..4618    +  rep_origin     f1 ori (sequence partly withheld): f1 bacteriophage origin of replication; arrow indicates direction of (+) strand synthesis
   4671..4775    +  promoter       AmpR promoter: bla
   4776..5636    +  CDS            AmpR: β-lactamase; bla; confers resistance to ampicillin, carbenicillin, and related antibiotics
   5807..6395    +  rep_origin     ori: high-copy-number ColE1/pMB1/pBR322/pUC origin of replication
   6578..6670    +  CDS            lacI (fragment): lac repressor; lacI; The lac repressor binds to the lac operator to inhibit transcription in E. coli. This inhibition can be relieved by adding lactose or isopropyl-β-D-thiogalactopyranoside (IPTG).
   6683..6704    +  protein_bind   CAP binding site: CAP binding activates transcription in the presence of cAMP. E. coli catabolite activator protein
   6719..6749    +  promoter       lac promoter: promoter for the E. coli lac operon
   6757..6773    +  protein_bind   lac operator: The lac repressor binds to the lac operator to inhibit transcription in E. coli. This inhibition can be relieved by adding lactose or isopropyl-β-D-thiogalactopyranoside (IPTG). lac repressor encoded by lacI
   6818..6836    +  promoter       T3 promoter: promoter for bacteriophage T3 RNA polymerase
   6864..7090    +  promoter       RSV promoter: Rous sarcoma virus enhancer/promoter
   7091..7271    +  LTR            5' LTR (truncated): truncated 5' long terminal repeat (LTR) from HIV-1
   7318..7443    +  misc_feature   HIV-1 Ψ: packaging signal of human immunodeficiency virus type 1
   7427..7790    +  CDS            HIV-1 gag (fragment): gag protein from human immunodeficiency virus 1; gag
   7936..8169    +  misc_feature   RRE: The Rev response element (RRE) of HIV-1 allows for Rev-dependent mRNA export from the nucleus to the cytoplasm.
>Addgene plasmid #117074 | pXPR_BRD003 PSMB5 guide 2 | addgene full sequence | sequence record 225128 | Addgene NGS Result
TTAATTGAAGAATCGCAAAACCAGCAAGAAAAGAATGAACAAGAATTATTGGAATTAGATAAATGGGCAA
GTTTGTGGAATTGGTTTAACATAACAAATTGGCTGTGGTATATAAAATTATTCATAATGATAGTAGGAGG
CTTGGTAGGTTTAAGAATAGTTTTTGCTGTACTTTCTATAGTGAATAGAGTTAGGCAGGGATATTCACCA
TTATCGTTTCAGACCCACCTCCCAACCCCGAGGGGACCCAGAGAGGGCCTATTTCCCATGATTCCTTCAT
ATTTGCATATACGATACAAGGCTGTTAGAGAGATAATTAGAATTAATTTGACTGTAAACACAAAGATATT
AGTACAAAATACGTGACGTAGAAAGTAATAATTTCTTGGGTAGTTTGCAGTTTTAAAATTATGTTTTAAA
ATGGACTATCATATGCTTACCGTAACTTGAAAGTATTTCGATTTCTTGGCTTTATATATCTTGTGGAAAG
GACGAAACACCGTGAAGGGAACCGGATTTCAGGTTTTAGAGCTAGAAATAGCAAGTTAAAATAAGGCTAG
TCCGTTATCAACTTGAAAAAGTGGCACCGAGTCGGTGCTTTTTTAAGCTTGGCGTAACTAGATCTTGAGA
CAAATGGCAGTATTCATCCACAATTTTAAAAGAAAAGGGGGGATTGGGGGGTACAGTGCAGGGGAAAGAA
TAGTAGACATAATAGCAACAGACATACAAACTAAAGAATTACAAAAACAAATTACAAAAATTCAAAATTT
TCGGGTTTATTACAGGGACAGCAGAGATCCACTTTGGCGCCGGCTCGAGGGGGCCCGGGTGCAAAGATGG
ATAAAGTTTTAAACAGAGAGGAATCTTTGCAGCTAATGGACCTTCTAGGTCTTGAAAGGAGTGGGAATTG
GCTCCGGTGCCCGTCAGTGGGCAGAGCGCACATCGCCCACAGTCCCCGAGAAGTTGGGGGGAGGGGTCGG
CAATTGATCCGGTGCCTAGAGAAGGTGGCGCGGGGTAAACTGGGAAAGTGATGTCGTGTACTGGCTCCGC
CTTTTTCCCGAGGGTGGGGGAGAACCGTATATAAGTGCAGTAGTCGCCGTGAACGTTCTTTTTCGCAACG
GGTTTGCCGCCAGAACACAGGTAAGTGCCGTGTGTGGTTCCCGCGGGCCTGGCCTCTTTACGGGTTATGG
CCCTTGCGTGCCTTGAATTACTTCCACCTGGCTGCAGTACGTGATTCTTGATCCCGAGCTTCGGGTTGGA
AGTGGGTGGGAGAGTTCGAGGCCTTGCGCTTAAGGAGCCCCTTCGCCTCGTGCTTGAGTTGAGGCCTGGC
CTGGGCGCTGGGGCCGCCGCGTGCGAATCTGGTGGCACCTTCGCGCCTGTCTCGCTGCTTTCGATAAGTC
TCTAGCCATTTAAAATTTTTGATGACCTGCTGCGACGCTTTTTTTCTGGCAAGATAGTCTTGTAAATGCG
GGCCAAGATCTGCACACTGGTATTTCGGTTTTTGGGGCCGCGGGCGGCGACGGGGCCCGTGCGTCCCAGC
GCACATGTTCGGCGAGGCGGGGCCTGCGAGCGCGGCCACCGAGAATCGGACGGGGGTAGTCTCAAGCTGG
CCGGCCTGCTCTGGTGCCTGGCCTCGCGCCGCCGTGTATCGCCCCGCCCTGGGCGGCAAGGCTGGCCCGG
TCGGCACCAGTTGCGTGAGCGGAAAGATGGCCGCTTCCCGGCCCTGCTGCAGGGAGCTCAAAATGGAGGA
CGCGGCGCTCGGGAGAGCGGGCGGGTGAGTCACCCACACAAAGGAAAAGGGCCTTTCCGTCCTCAGCCGT
CGCTTCATGTGACTCCACGGAGTACCGGGCGCCGTCCAGGCACCTCGATTAGTTCTCGAGCTTTTGGAGT
ACGTCGTCTTTAGGTTGGGGGGAGGGGTTTTATGCGATGGAGTTTCCCCACACTGAGTGGGTGGAGACTG
AAGTTAGGCCAGCTTGGCACTTGATGTAATTCTCCTTGGAATTTGCCCTTTTTGAGTTTGGATCTTGGTT
CATTCTCAAGCCTCAGACAGTGGTTCAAAGTTTTTTTCTTCCATTTCAGGTGTCGTGACGTACGGCCACC
ATGACCGAGTACAAGCCCACGGTGCGCCTCGCCACCCGCGACGACGTCCCCAGGGCCGTACGCACCCTCG
CCGCCGCGTTCGCCGACTACCCCGCCACGCGCCACACCGTCGATCCGGACCGCCACATCGAGCGGGTCAC
CGAGCTGCAAGAACTCTTCCTCACGCGCGTCGGGCTCGACATCGGCAAGGTGTGGGTCGCGGACGACGGC
GCCGCCGTGGCGGTCTGGACCACGCCGGAGAGCGTCGAAGCGGGGGCGGTGTTCGCCGAGATCGGCCCGC
GCATGGCCGAGTTGAGCGGTTCCCGGCTGGCCGCGCAGCAACAGATGGAAGGCCTCCTGGCGCCGCACCG
GCCCAAGGAGCCCGCGTGGTTCCTGGCCACCGTCGGAGTCTCGCCCGACCACCAGGGCAAGGGTCTGGGC
AGCGCCGTCGTGCTCCCCGGAGTGGAGGCGGCCGAGCGCGCCGGGGTGCCCGCCTTCCTGGAGACCTCCG
CGCCCCGCAACCTCCCCTTCTACGAGCGGCTCGGCTTCACCGTCACCGCCGACGTCGAGGTGCCCGAAGG
ACCGCGCACCTGGTGCATGACCCGCAAGCCCGGTGCCTGAACGCGTTAAGTCGACAATCAACCTCTGGAT
TACAAAATTTGTGAAAGATTGACTGGTATTCTTAACTATGTTGCTCCTTTTACGCTATGTGGATACGCTG
CTTTAATGCCTTTGTATCATGCTATTGCTTCCCGTATGGCTTTCATTTTCTCCTCCTTGTATAAATCCTG
GTTGCTGTCTCTTTATGAGGAGTTGTGGCCCGTTGTCAGGCAACGTGGCGTGGTGTGCACTGTGTTTGCT
GACGCAACCCCCACTGGTTGGGGCATTGCCACCACCTGTCAGCTCCTTTCCGGGACTTTCGCTTTCCCCC
TCCCTATTGCCACGGCGGAACTCATCGCCGCCTGCCTTGCCCGCTGCTGGACAGGGGCTCGGCTGTTGGG
CACTGACAATTCCGTGGTGTTGTCGGGGAAATCATCGTCCTTTCCTTGGCTGCTCGCCTGTGTTGCCACC
TGGATTCTGCGCGGGACGTCCTTCTGCTACGTCCCTTCGGCCCTCAATCCAGCGGACCTTCCTTCCCGCG
GCCTGCTGCCGGCTCTGCGGCCTCTTCCGCGTCTTCGCCTTCGCCCTCAGACGAGTCGGATCTCCCTTTG
GGCCGCCTCCCCGCGTCGACTTTAAGACCAATGACTTACAAGGCAGCTGTAGATCTTAGCCACTTTTTAA
AAGAAAAGGGGGGACTGGAAGGGCTAATTCACTCCCAACGAAGACAAGATCTGCTTTTTGCTTGTACTGG
GTCTCTCTGGTTAGACCAGATCTGAGCCTGGGAGCTCTCTGGCTAACTAGGGAACCCACTGCTTAAGCCT
CAATAAAGCTTGCCTTGAGTGCTTCAAGTAGTGTGTGCCCGTCTGTTGTGTGACTCTGGTAACTAGAGAT
CCCTCAGACCCTTTTAGTCAGTGTGGAAAATCTCTAGCAGTACGTATAGTAGTTCATGTCATCTTATTAT
TCAGTATTTATAACTTGCAAAGAAATGAATATCAGAGAGTGAGAGGAACTTGTTTATTGCAGCTTATAAT
GGTTACAAATAAAGCAATAGCATCACAAATTTCACAAATAAAGCATTTTTTTCACTGCATTCTAGTTGTG
GTTTGTCCAAACTCATCAATGTATCTTATCATGTCTGGCTCTAGCTATCCCGCCCCTAACTCCGCCCATC
CCGCCCCTAACTCCGCCCAGTTCCGCCCATTCTCCGCCCCATGGCTGACTAATTTTTTTTATTTATGCAG
AGGCCGAGGCCGCCTCGGCCTCTGAGCTATTCCAGAAGTAGTGAGGAGGCTTTTTTGGAGGCCTAGGGAC
GTACCCAATTCGCCCTATAGTGAGTCGTATTACGCGCGCTCACTGGCCGTCGTTTTACAACGTCGTGACT
GGGAAAACCCTGGCGTTACCCAACTTAATCGCCTTGCAGCACATCCCCCTTTCGCCAGCTGGCGTAATAG
CGAAGAGGCCCGCACCGATCGCCCTTCCCAACAGTTGCGCAGCCTGAATGGCGAATGGG
[124 nt withheld, positions 4190-4313]
C
[91 nt withheld, positions 4315-4405]
A
[49 nt withheld, positions 4407-4455]
CCTTTGACGTTGGAGTCCACGTTCTTT
[37 nt withheld, positions 4483-4519]
ACCCTATCTCGGTCTATTCTTTTGATTTATAAGGGATTTTGCCGATTTCGGCCTATTGGTTAAAAAATGA
GCTGATTTAACAAAAATTTAACGCGAATTTTAACAAAATATTAACGCTTACAATTTAGGTGGCACTTTTC
GGGGAAATGTGCGCGGAACCCCTATTTGTTTATTTTTCTAAATACATTCAAATATGTATCCGCTCATGAG
ACAATAACCCTGATAAATGCTTCAATAATATTGAAAAAGGAAGAGTATGAGTATTCAACATTTCCGTGTC
GCCCTTATTCCCTTTTTTGCGGCATTTTGCCTTCCTGTTTTTGCTCACCCAGAAACGCTGGTGAAAGTAA
AAGATGCTGAAGATCAGTTGGGTGCACGAGTGGGTTACATCGAACTGGATCTCAACAGCGGTAAGATCCT
TGAGAGTTTTCGCCCCGAAGAACGTTTTCCAATGATGAGCACTTTTAAAGTTCTGCTATGTGGCGCGGTA
TTATCCCGTATTGACGCCGGGCAAGAGCAACTCGGTCGCCGCATACACTATTCTCAGAATGACTTGGTTG
AGTACTCACCAGTCACAGAAAAGCATCTTACGGATGGCATGACAGTAAGAGAATTATGCAGTGCTGCCAT
AACCATGAGTGATAACACTGCGGCCAACTTACTTCTGACAACGATCGGAGGACCGAAGGAGCTAACCGCT
TTTTTGCACAACATGGGGGATCATGTAACTCGCCTTGATCGTTGGGAACCGGAGCTGAATGAAGCCATAC
CAAACGACGAGCGTGACACCACGATGCCTGTAGCAATGGCAACAACGTTGCGCAAACTATTAACTGGCGA
ACTACTTACTCTAGCTTCCCGGCAACAATTAATAGACTGGATGGAGGCGGATAAAGTTGCAGGACCACTT
CTGCGCTCGGCCCTTCCGGCTGGCTGGTTTATTGCTGATAAATCTGGAGCCGGTGAGCGTGGGTCTCGCG
GTATCATTGCAGCACTGGGGCCAGATGGTAAGCCCTCCCGTATCGTAGTTATCTACACGACGGGGAGTCA
GGCAACTATGGATGAACGAAATAGACAGATCGCTGAGATAGGTGCCTCACTGATTAAGCATTGGTAACTG
TCAGACCAAGTTTACTCATATATACTTTAGATTGATTTAAAACTTCATTTTTAATTTAAAAGGATCTAGG
TGAAGATCCTTTTTGATAATCTCATGACCAAAATCCCTTAACGTGAGTTTTCGTTCCACTGAGCGTCAGA
CCCCGTAGAAAAGATCAAAGGATCTTCTTGAGATCCTTTTTTTCTGCGCGTAATCTGCTGCTTGCAAACA
AAAAAACCACCGCTACCAGCGGTGGTTTGTTTGCCGGATCAAGAGCTACCAACTCTTTTTCCGAAGGTAA
CTGGCTTCAGCAGAGCGCAGATACCAAATACTGTTCTTCTAGTGTAGCCGTAGTTAGGCCACCACTTCAA
GAACTCTGTAGCACCGCCTACATACCTCGCTCTGCTAATCCTGTTACCAGTGGCTGCTGCCAGTGGCGAT
AAGTCGTGTCTTACCGGGTTGGACTCAAGACGATAGTTACCGGATAAGGCGCAGCGGTCGGGCTGAACGG
GGGGTTCGTGCACACAGCCCAGCTTGGAGCGAACGACCTACACCGAACTGAGATACCTACAGCGTGAGCT
ATGAGAAAGCGCCACGCTTCCCGAAGGGAGAAAGGCGGACAGGTATCCGGTAAGCGGCAGGGTCGGAACA
GGAGAGCGCACGAGGGAGCTTCCAGGGGGAAACGCCTGGTATCTTTATAGTCCTGTCGGGTTTCGCCACC
TCTGACTTGAGCGTCGATTTTTGTGATGCTCGTCAGGGGGGCGGAGCCTATGGAAAAACGCCAGCAACGC
GGCCTTTTTACGGTTCCTGGCCTTTTGCTGGCCTTTTGCTCACATGTTCTTTCCTGCGTTATCCCCTGAT
TCTGTGGATAACCGTATTACCGCCTTTGAGTGAGCTGATACCGCTCGCCGCAGCCGAACGACCGAGCGCA
GCGAGTCAGTGAGCGAGGAAGCGGAAGAGCGCCCAATACGCAAACCGCCTCTCCCCGCGCGTTGGCCGAT
TCATTAATGCAGCTGGCACGACAGGTTTCCCGACTGGAAAGCGGGCAGTGAGCGCAACGCAATTAATGTG
AGTTAGCTCACTCATTAGGCACCCCAGGCTTTACACTTTATGCTTCCGGCTCGTATGTTGTGTGGAATTG
TGAGCGGATAACAATTTCACACAGGAAACAGCTATGACCATGATTACGCCAAGCGCGCAATTAACCCTCA
CTAAAGGGAACAAAAGCTGGAGCTGCAAGCTTAATGTAGTCTTATGCAATACTCTTGTAGTCTTGCAACA
TGGTAACGATGAGTTAGCAACATGCCTTACAAGGAGAGAAAAAGCACCGTGCATGCCGATTGGTGGAAGT
AAGGTGGTACGATCGTGCCTTATTAGGAAGGCAACAGACGGGTCTGACATGGATTGGACGAACCACTGAA
TTGCCGCATTGCAGAGATATTGTATTTAAGTGCCTAGCTCGATACATAAACGGGTCTCTCTGGTTAGACC
AGATCTGAGCCTGGGAGCTCTCTGGCTAACTAGGGAACCCACTGCTTAAGCCTCAATAAAGCTTGCCTTG
AGTGCTTCAAGTAGTGTGTGCCCGTCTGTTGTGTGACTCTGGTAACTAGAGATCCCTCAGACCCTTTTAG
TCAGTGTGGAAAATCTCTAGCAGTGGCGCCCGAACAGGGACTTGAAAGCGAAAGGGAAACCAGAGGAGCT
CTCTCGACGCAGGACTCGGCTTGCTGAAGCGCGCACGGCAAGAGGCGAGGGGCGGCGACTGGTGAGTACG
CCAAAAATTTTGACTAGCGGAGGCTAGAAGGAGAGAGATGGGTGCGAGAGCGTCAGTATTAAGCGGGGGA
GAATTAGATCGCGATGGGAAAAAATTCGGTTAAGGCCAGGGGGAAAGAAAAAATATAAATTAAAACATAT
AGTATGGGCAAGCAGGGAGCTAGAACGATTCGCAGTTAATCCTGGCCTGTTAGAAACATCAGAAGGCTGT
AGACAAATACTGGGACAGCTACAACCATCCCTTCAGACAGGATCAGAAGAACTTAGATCATTATATAATA
CAGTAGCAACCCTCTATTGTGTGCATCAAAGGATAGAGATAAAAGACACCAAGGAAGCTTTAGACAAGAT
AGAGGAAGAGCAAAACAAAAGTAAGACCACCGCACAGCAAGCGGCCGCTGATCTTCAGACCTGGAGGAGG
AGATATGAGGGACAATTGGAGAAGTGAATTATATAAATATAAAGTAGTAAAAATTGAACCATTAGGAGTA
GCACCCACCAAGGCAAAGAGAAGAGTGGTGCAGAGAGAAAAAAGAGCAGTGGGAATAGGAGCTTTGTTCC
TTGGGTTCTTGGGAGCAGCAGGAAGCACTATGGGCGCAGCGTCAATGACGCTGACGGTACAGGCCAGACA
ATTATTGTCTGGTATAGTGCAGCAGCAGAACAATTTGCTGAGGGCTATTGAGGCGCAACAGCATCTGTTG
CAACTCACAGTCTGGGGCATCAAGCAGCTCCAGGCAAGAATCCTGGCTGTGGAAAGATACCTAAAGGATC
AACAGCTCCTGGGGATTTGGGGTTGCTCTGGAAAACTCATTTGCACCACTGCTGTGCCTTGGAATGCTAG
TTGGAGTAATAAATCTCTGGAACAGATTTGGAATCACACGACCTGGATGGAGTGGGACAGAGAAATTAAC
AATTACACAAGCTTAATACACTCC
