>Addgene plasmid #117074 | pXPR_BRD003 PSMB5 guide 2 | depositor partial sequence | sequence record 220866 | pLKO1.5 primer
CGATTTCTTGGCTTTATATATCTTGTGGAAAGGACGAAACACCGTGAAGGGAACCGGATTTCAGGTTTTA
GAGCTAGAAATAGCAAGTTAAAATAAGGCTAGTCCGTTATCAACTTGAAAAAGTGGCACCGAGTCGGTGC
TTTTTTAAGCTTGGCGTAACTAGATCTTGAGACAAATGGCAGTATTCATCCACAATTTTAAAAGAAAAGG
GGGGATTGGGGGGTACAGTGCAGGGGAAAGAATAGTAGACATAATAGCAACAGACATACAAACTAAAGAA
TTACAAAAACAAATTACAAAAATTCAAAATTTTCGGGTTTATTACAGGGACAGCAGAGATCCACTTTGGC
GCCGGCTCGAGGGGGCCCGGGTGCAAAGATGGATAAAGTTTTAAACAGAGAGGAATCTTTGCAGCTAATG
GACCTTCTAGGTCTTGAAAGGAGTGGGAATTGGCTCCGGTGCCCGTCAGTGGGCAGAGCGCACATCGCCC
ACAGTCCCCGAGAAGTTGGGGGGAGGGGTCGGCAATTGATCCGGTGCCTAGAGAAGGTGGCGCGGGGTAA
ACTGGGAAAGTGATGTCGTGTACTGGCTCCGCCTTTTTCCCGAGGGTGGGGGAGAACCGTATATAAGTGC
AGTAGTCGCCGTGAACGTTCTTTTTCGCAACGGGTTTGCCGCCAGAACACAGGTAAGTGCCGTGTGTGGT
TCCCGCGGGCCTGGCCTCTTTACGGGTTATGGCCCTTGCGTGCCTTGAATTACTTCCACCTGGCTGCAGT
ACGTGATTCTTGATCCCGAGCTTCGGGTTG
